>Addgene plasmid #133330 | pHBS1506 [IBB-GFP-mCherry3E]-[BFP-TDP43 FYW-L] | addgene full sequence | sequence record 261806 | Addgene NGS Result
GTGCTGTCTCATCATTTTGGCAAAGAATTCACTCCTCAGGTGCAGGCTGCCTATCAGAAGGTGGTGGCTG
GTGTGGCCAATGCCCTGGCTCACAAATACCACTGAGATCTTTTTCCCTCTGCCAAAAATTATGGGGACAT
CATGAAGCCCCTTGAGCATCTGACTTCTGGCTAATAAAGGAAATTTATTTTCATTGCAATAGTGTGTTGG
AATTTTTTGTGTCTCTCACTCGGAAGGACATATGGGAGGGCAAATCATTTAAAACATCAGAATGAGTATT
TGGTTTAGAGTTTGGCAACATATGCCCATATGCTGGCTGCCATGAACAAAGGTTGGCTATAAAGAGGTCA
TCAGTATATGAAACAGCCCCCTGCTGTCCATTCCTTATTCCATAGAAAAGCCTTGACTTGAGGTTAGATT
TTTTTTATATTTTGTTTTGTGTTATTTTTTTCTTTAACATCCCTAAAATTTTCCTTACATGTTTTACTAG
CCAGATTTTTCCTCCTCTCCTGACTACTCCCAGTCATAGCTGTCCCTCTTCTCTTATGAACTCGGCGCCC
TGCCCGTCCCACCAGGTCAACAGGCGGTAACCGGCCTCTTCATCGGGAATGCGCGCGACCTTCAGCATCG
CCGGCATGTCCCCCTGGCGGACGGGAAGTATCCAGCTCGACCAAGCTGGCCGCGTCGAGTGAAGACGAAA
GGGCCTCGTGATACGCCTATTTTTATAGGTTAATGTCATGATAATAATGGTTTCTTAGACGTCAGGTGGC
ACTTTTCGGGGAAATGTGCGCGGAACCCCTATTTGTTTATTTTTCTAAATACATTCAAATATGTATCCGC
TCATGAGACAATAACCCTGATAAATGCTTCAATAATATTGAAAAAGGAAGAGTATGAGTATTCAACATTT
CCGTGTCGCCCTTATTCCCTTTTTTGCGGCATTTTGCCTTCCTGTTTTTGCTCACCCAGAAACGCTGGTG
AAAGTAAAAGATGCTGAAGATCAGTTGGGTGCACGAGTGGGTTACATCGAACTGGATCTCAACAGCGGTA
AGATCCTTGAGAGTTTTCGCCCCGAAGAACGTTTTCCAATGATGAGCACTTTTAAAGTTCTGCTATGTGG
CGCGGTATTATCCCGTGTTGACGCCGGGCAAGAGCAACTCGGTCGCCGCATACACTATTCTCAGAATGAC
TTGGTTGAGTACTCACCAGTCACAGAAAAGCATCTTACGGATGGCATGACAGTAAGAGAATTATGCAGTG
CTGCCATAACCATGAGTGATAACACTGCGGCCAACTTACTTCTGACAACGATCGGAGGACCGAAGGAGCT
AACCGCTTTTTTGCACAACATGGGGGATCATGTAACTCGCCTTGATCGTTGGGAACCGGAGCTGAATGAA
GCCATACCAAACGACGAGCGTGACACCACGATGCCTGTAGCAATGGCAACAACGTTGCGCAAACTATTAA
CTGGCGAACTACTTACTCTAGCTTCCCGGCAACAATTAATAGACTGGATGGAGGCGGATAAAGTTGCAGG
ACCACTTCTGCGCTCGGCCCTTCCGGCTGGCTGGTTTATTGCTGATAAATCTGGAGCCGGTGAGCGTGGG
TCTCGCGGTATCATTGCAGCACTGGGGCCAGATGGTAAGCCCTCCCGTATCGTAGTTATCTACACGACGG
GGAGTCAGGCAACTATGGATGAACGAAATAGACAGATCGCTGAGATAGGTGCCTCACTGATTAAGCATTG
GTAACTGTCAGACCAAGTTTACTCATATATACTTTAGATTGATTTAAAACTTCATTTTTAATTTAAAAGG
ATCTAGGTGAAGATCCTTTTTGATAATCTCATGACCAAAATCCCTTAACGTGAGTTTTCGTTCCACTGAG
CGTCAGACCCCGTAGAAAAGATCAAAGGATCTTCTTGAGATCCTTTTTTTCTGCGCGTAATCTGCTGCTT
GCAAACAAAAAAACCACCGCTACCAGCGGTGGTTTGTTTGCCGGATCAAGAGCTACCAACTCTTTTTCCG
AAGGTAACTGGCTTCAGCAGAGCGCAGATACCAAATACTGTTCTTCTAGTGTAGCCGTAGTTAGGCCACC
ACTTCAAGAACTCTGTAGCACCGCCTACATACCTCGCTCTGCTAATCCTGTTACCAGTGGCTGCTGCCAG
TGGCGATAAGTCGTGTCTTACCGGGTTGGACTCAAGACGATAGTTACCGGATAAGGCGCAGCGGTCGGGC
TGAACGGGGGGTTCGTGCACACAGCCCAGCTTGGAGCGAACGACCTACACCGAACTGAGATACCTACAGC
GTGAGCTATGAGAAAGCGCCACGCTTCCCGAAGGGAGAAAGGCGGACAGGTATCCGGTAAGCGGCAGGGT
CGGAACAGGAGAGCGCACGAGGGAGCTTCCAGGGGGAAACGCCTGGTATCTTTATAGTCCTGTCGGGTTT
CGCCACCTCTGACTTGAGCGTCGATTTTTGTGATGCTCGTCAGGGGGGCGGAGCCTATGGAAAAACGCCA
GCAACGCGGCCTTTTTACGGTTCCTGGCCTTTTGCTGGCCTTTTGCTCACATGTTCTTTCCTGCGTTATC
CCCTGATTCTGTGGATAACCGTATTACCGCCTTTGAGTGAGCTGATACCGCTCGCCGCAGCCGAACGACC
GAGCGCAGCGAGTCAGTGAGCGAGGAAGCGGAAGAGCGCCCAATACGCAAACCGCCTCTCCCCGCGCGTT
GGCCGATTCATTAATGCAGTCGAGGGATCTCCATAAGAGAAGAGGGACAGCTATGACTGGGAGTAGTCAG
GAGAGGAGGAAAAATCTGGCTAGTAAAACATGTAAGGAAAATTTTAGGGATGTTAAAGAAAAAAATAACA
CAAAACAAAATATAAAAAAAATCTAACCTCAAGTCAAGGCTTTTCTATGGAATAAGGAATGGACAGCAGG
GGGCTGTTTCATATACTGATGACCTCTTTATAGCCAACCTTTGTTCATGGCAGCCAGCATATGGGCATAT
GTTGCCAAACTCTAAACCAAATACTCATTCTGATGTTTTAAATGATTTGCCCTCCCATATGTCCTTCCGA
GTGAGAGACACAAAAAATTCCAACACACTATTGCAATGAAAATAAATTTCCTTTATTAGCCAGAAGTCAG
ATGCTCAAGGGGCTTCATGATGTCCCCATAATTTTTGGCAGAGGGAAAAAGATCTCAGTGGTATTTGTGA
GCCAGGGCATTGGCCACACCAGCCACCACCTTCTGATAGGCAGCCTGCACCTGAGGAGTGAATTCTTTGC
CAAAATGATGAGACAGCACAACAACCAGCACGTTGCCCAGGAGCTGTAGGAAAGAGAAGAAGGCATGAAC
ATGGTTAGCAGAGGGGCCCGGTTTGGACTCAGAGTATTTTATCCTCATCTCAAACAGTGTATATCATTGT
AACCATAAAGAGAAAGGCAGGATGATGACCAGGGTGTAGTTGTTTCTACCAATAAGAATATTTCCACGCC
AGCCAGAATTTATATGCAGAAATATTCTACCTTATCATTTAATTATAACAATTGTTCTCTAAAACTGTGC
TGAAGTACAATATAATATACCCTGATTGCCTTGAAAAAAAAGTGATTAGAGAAAGTACTTACAATCTGAC
AAATAAACAAAAGTGAATTTAAAAATTCGTTACAAATGCAAGCTAAAGTTTAACGAAAAAGTTACAGAAA
ATGAAAAGAAAATAAGAGGAGACAATGGTTGTCAACAGAGTAGAAAGTGAAAGAAACAAAATTATCATGA
GGGTCCATGGTGATACAAGGGACATCTTCCCATTCTAAACAACACCCTGAAAACTTTGCCCCCTCCATAT
AACATGAATTTTACAATAGCGAAAAAGAAAGAACAATCAAGGGTCCCCAAACTCACCCTGAAGTTCTCAG
TCTAGAGTCGAGAGGATCAATCACTTTGTACAAGAAAGCTGGGTCTAGATAGCTTACTTGTACAGCTCGT
CCATGCCGCCGGTGGAGTGGCGGCCCTCGGCGCGTTCGTACTGTTCCACGATGGTGTAGTCCTCGTTGTG
GGAGGTGATGTCCAACTTGATGTTGACGTTGTAGGCGCCGGGCAGCTGCACGGGCTTCTTGGCCTTGTAG
GTGGTCTTGACCTCAGCGTCGTAGTGGCCGCCGTCCTTCAGCTTCAGCCTCTGCTTGATCTCGCCCTTCA
GGGCGCCGTCCTCGGGGTACATCCGCTCGGAGGAGGCCTCCCAGCCCATGGTCTTCTTCTGCATTACGGG
GCCGTCGGAGGGGAAGTTGGTGCCGCGCAGCTTCACCTTGTAGATGAACTCGCCGTCCTGCAGGGAGGAG
TCCTGGGTCACGGTCACCACGCCGCCGTCCTCGAAGTTCATCACGCGCTCCCACTTGAAGCCCTCGGGGA
AGGACAGCTTCAAGTAGTCGGGGATGTCGGCGGGGTGCTTCACGTAGGCCTTGGAGCCGTACATGAACTG
AGGGGACAGGATGTCCCAGGCGAAGGGCAGGGGGCCACCCTTGGTCACCTTCAGCTTGGCGGTCTGGGTG
CCCTCGTAGGGGCGGCCCTGAGGAAAAAAAAGGAAAGGGCATGCTCGCCATGTGCAAGATACAGTGTTGA
ATGTGGTGCAAAATATAAAGATGTGGAAGAAAAAGCCACTGAAAATAATATGAGGAAATAAAAAACTAGA
GTAAATTATCAGTGGAACAATTTCTATTATACAAGACACTACACCCATACATTCTCCTAATGCTCATGTA
AGAATTTCTCCAAAAATACCTTCCAGCACTACAAACTAGAAAAAAAAAGAGACATGGACACCAAATTAAG
TTCTTAATAGTGAAGAACAAAAGAACTACCTTGCCTGCTCCAGTGGATCCAGCAACCGCCAACAACTGTC
CTCTTTCTATCTTGAAATTAATATCTTTCAGGACAGGAGTACCAAGAAGTGAGAAATTACTGAAGAAGAG
GCTGTCATCACCATTAGAAGTTTTTCTATTGTTATTGTTTTGTTTTGCTTTCTCAAATAATTCCCCAAAT
CCCTGTTAAAAAAAAACACACACACACACACACACACACACATCAAAAATAAAAGATGAGTTTGTCAGAT
ATTTTCAATAGATGCTTGTTTTATGTACCATACTCACCTCGCCCTCGCCCTCGATCTCGAACTCGTGGCC
GTTCACGGAGCCCTCCATGTGCACCTTGAAGCGCATGAACTCCTTGATGATGGCCATGTTATCCTCCTCG
CCCTTGCTGGTTCCGGTGCCTCCACTTTCATCTTCACCTTTAGTGATACCGGCTGCCGTCACGAACTCCT
TCAGGACCATGTGATCGCGCTTCTCGTTCGGGTCTTTGCTCAGCGTGGTCTGGGTGCTCAGATAGTGGTT
GTCCGGCAGGCGCACCGGGCCGTCGCCGATCGGGGTGTTCTGCTGTTTGTGGTCGGCTTCCTGCTGGCTG
CCGTCCTCAACGTTGTGGCGGATCTTGAAGTTAGCCTTGATGCCGTTCTTCTGCTTGTCGGCTTCGATAC
GGACGTTGTGGCTGTTGTGGTTGTACTCCAGCTTGTGACCCAGGATGTTGCCGTCCTCCTTGAAGTCGTT
GCCCTTCAGCTCGATGCGGTTCACCAGGGTGTCGCCCTCGAACTTCACCTCCGCGCGGGTCTTGTAGGTG
CCGTCGTCCTTGAACTCGATGGTGCGCTCCTGGACGTAGCCTTCCGGCATGGCGGACTTGAAGAAGTCGT
GACGCTTCATGTGGTCCGGGTAGCGGCTGAAGCACTGCACGCCGTAGGTCAGGGTGGTCACGAGGGTCGG
CCACGGCACCGGCAGCTTGCCGGTGGTGCAGATGAACTTCAGGGTCAGCTTGCCCTCGGTGGCATCGCCC
TCGCCCTCGCCACGCACGCTGAACTTGTGGCCGTTTACGTCGCCGTCCAGCTCGACTTTGATAGGCACAG
TACCTGTAAATAGTTCCTCTCCTTTACTGGTACCATCATCAGGGAATGAGCTTACATTTCTCCTCTTCAG
CATCTGGTCATCCTTCTTAGCTTTCCTCAGCTCCACATTGACCTCTATTCTGCGACGCCTCATTTCTGTA
CTGTCTTTTCCCTTGTTCTTGAATCTGTGAAGACGGGCAGCTGGTGTATTAGCATTCTCGTTGGTGGATC
CCATGGTGGCACCGGTGAATTCTCCAGGCGATCTGACGGTTCACTAAACGAGCTCTGCTTATATAGGCCT
CCCACCGTACACGCCACCTCGACATACTCGAGTAGTTATTAATAGTAATCAATTACGGGGTCATTAGTTC
ATAGCCCATATATGGAGTTCCGCGTTACATAACTTACGGTAAATGGCCCGCCTGGCTGACCGCCCAACGA
CCCCCGCCCATTGACGTCAATAATGACGTATGTTCCCATAGTAACGCCAATAGGGACTTTCCATTGACGT
CAATGGGTGGAGTATTTACGGTAAACTGCCCACTTGGCAGTACATCAAGTGTATCATATGCCAAGTACGC
CCCCTATTGACGTCAATGACGGTAAATGGCCCGCCTGGCATTATGCCCAGTACATGACCTTATGGGACTT
TCCTACTTGGCAGTACATCTACGTATTAGTCATCGCTATTACCATGGTGATGCGGTTTTGGCAGTACATC
AATGGGCGTGGATAGCGGTTTGACTCACGGGGATTTCCAAGTCTCCACCCCATTGACGTCAATGGGAGTT
TGTTTTGGCACCAAAATCAACGGGACTTTCCAAAATGTCGTAACAACTCCGCCCCATTGACGCAAATGGG
CGGTAGGCGTGTACGGTGGGAGGTCTATATAAGCAGAGCTGGTTTAGTGAACCGTCAGATCCGCTAGGGA
TCCTCTAGTCAGCTGACGCGTTACCACCGGTGCCACCATGGGAAGCGAGCTGATTAAGGAGAACATGCAC
ATGAAGCTGTACATGGAGGGCACCGTGGACAACCATCACTTCAAGTGCACATCCGAGGGCGAAGGCAAGC
CCTACGAGGGCACCCAGACCATGAGAATCAAGGTGGTCGAGGGCGGCCCTCTCCCCTTCGCCTTCGACAT
CCTGGCTACTAGCTTCCTCTACGGCAGCAAGACCTTCATCAACCACACCCAGGGCATCCCCGACTTCTTC
AAGCAGTCCTTCCCTGAGGGCTTCACATGGGAGAGAGTCACCACATACGAAGACGGGGGCGTGCTGACCG
CTACCCAGGACACCAGCCTCCAGGACGGCTGCCTCATCTACAACGTCAAGATCAGAGGGGTGAACTTCAC
ATCCAACGGCCCTGTGATGCAGAAGAAAACACTCGGCTGGGAGGCCTTCACCGAGACGCTGTACCCCGCT
GACGGCGGCCTGGAAGGCAGAAACGACATGGCCCTGAAGCTCGTGGGCGGGAGCCATCTGATCGCAAACG
CCAAGACCACATATAGATCCAAGAAACCCGCTAAGAACCTCAAGATGCCTGGCGTCTACTATGTGGACTA
CAGACTGGAAAGAATCAAGGAGGCCAACAACGAGACCTACGTCGAGCAGCACGAGGTGGCAGTGGCCAGA
TACTGCGACCTCCCTAGCAAACTGGGGCACAAGCTTAATTCCGGAATGTCTGAATATATTCGGGTAACCG
AAGATGAGAACGATGAGCCCATTGAAATACCATCGGAAGACGATGGGACGGTGCTGCTCTCCACGGTTAC
AGCCCAGTTTCCAGGGGCGTGTGGGCTTCGCTACAGGAATCCAGTGTCTCAGTGTATGAGAGGTGTCCGG
CTGGTAGAAGGAATTCTGCATGCCCCAGATGCTGGCTGGGGAAATCTGGTGTATGTTGTCAACTATCCAA
AAGATAACAAAAGAAAAATGGATGAGACAGATGCTTCATCAGCAGTGAAAGTGAAAAGAGCAGTCCAGAA
AACATCCGATTTAATAGTGTTGGGTCTCCCATGGAAAACAACCGAACAGGACCTGAAAGAGTATTTTAGT
ACCTTTGGAGAAGTTCTTATGGTGCAGGTCAAGAAAGATCTTAAGACTGGTCATTCAAAGGGGTTTGGCT
TTGTTCGTTTTACGGAATATGAAACACAAGTGAAAGTAATGTCACAGCGACATATGATAGATGGACGATG
GTGTGACTGCAAACTTCCTAATTCTAAGCAAAGCCAAGATGAGCCTTTGAGAAGCAGAAAAGTGTTTGTG
GGGCGCTGTACAGAGGACATGACTGAGGATGAGCTGCGGGAGTTCTTCTCTCAGTACGGGGATGTGATGG
ATGTCTTCATCCCCAAGCCATTCAGGGCCTTTGCCTTTGTTACATTTGCAGATGATCAGATTGCGCAGTC
TCTTTGTGGAGAGGACTTGATCATTAAAGGAATCAGCGTTCATATATCCAATGCCGAACCTAAGCACAAC
TCAAACCGGCAGCTGGAACGCTCAGGCCGCCTGGGAGGTAATCCTGGAGGACTCGGTAACCAAGGTGGCC
TCGGAAACAGCAGGGGAGGCGGTGCAGGACTGGGCAACAATCAAGGGAGTAACATGGGTGGGGGCATGAA
CCTTGGCGCTCTTAGCATCAACCCCGCGATGATGGCGGCAGCTCAGGCTGCCCTTCAAAGTAGTTGGGGT
ATGATGGGTATGCTGGCGAGCCAGCAGAACCAGAGCGGCCCCTCCGGGAACAACCAAAACCAGGGTAACA
TGCAGCGCGAACCGAATCAGGCTCTGGGGTCCGGTAACAACTCCCTGTCCGGTAGTAATTCAGGAGCTGC
TATTGGTCTGGGGTCAGCCAGTAATGCAGGAAGCGGGTCTGGCCTGAATGGGGGGCTGGGAAGTAGCATG
GATAGTAAGTCTTCAGGACTTGGAATGTAGACCCAGCTTTCTTGTACAAAGTGGTTGATCCTCTAGACTG
AGAACTTCAGGGTGAGTTTGGGGACCCTTGATTGTTCTTTCTTTTTCGCTATTGTAAAATTCATGTTATA
TGGAGGGGGCAAAGTTTTCAGGGTGTTGTTTAGAATGGGAAGATGTCCCTTGTATCACCATGGACCCTCA
TGATAATTTTGTTTCTTTCACTTTCTACTCTGTTGACAACCATTGTCTCCTCTTATTTTCTTTTCATTTT
CTGTAACTTTTTCGTTAAACTTTAGCTTGCATTTGTAACGAATTTTTAAATTCACTTTTGTTTATTTGTC
AGATTGTAAGTACTTTCTCTAATCACTTTTTTTTCAAGGCAATCAGGGTATATTATATTGTACTTCAGCA
CAGTTTTAGAGAACAATTGTTATAATTAAATGATAAGGTAGAATATTTCTGCATATAAATTCTGGCTGGC
GTGGAAATATTCTTATTGGTAGAAACAACTACACCCTGGTCATCATCCTGCCTTTCTCTTTATGGTTACA
ATGATATACACTGTTTGAGATGAGGATAAAATACTCTGAGTCCAAACCGGGCCCCTCTGCTAACCATGTT
CATGCCTTCTTCTCTTTCCTACAGCTCCTGGGCAACGTGCTGGTTGTT
Features (pLannotate 1.2.2; 23 found; start..end, strand, type, name):
    173..228     +  polyA_signal   β-globin poly(A) signal: rabbit β-globin polyadenylation signal (Gil and Proudfoot, 1987)
    554..670     -  CDS            str (fragment): STR_KLEPN - Protein inferred from homology: Swiss-Prot protein existence level 3. The aminoglycoside phosphotransferases achieve inactivation of their antibiotic substrates by phosphorylation. From Klebsiella pneumoniae.
    789..893     +  promoter       AmpR promoter: bla
    894..1754    +  CDS            AmpR: β-lactamase; bla; confers resistance to ampicillin, carbenicillin, and related antibiotics
   1925..2513    +  rep_origin     ori: high-copy-number ColE1/pMB1/pBR322/pUC origin of replication
   2696..2749    +  CDS            lacI (fragment): lac repressor; lacI; The lac repressor binds to the lac operator to inhibit transcription in E. coli. This inhibition can be relieved by adding lactose or isopropyl-β-D-thiogalactopyranoside (IPTG).
   3082..3137    -  polyA_signal   β-globin poly(A) signal: rabbit β-globin polyadenylation signal (Gil and Proudfoot, 1987)
   3208..3330    -  CDS            HBB: HBB_COLGU - Experimental evidence at transcript level: Swiss-Prot protein existence level 2. Involved in oxygen transport from the lung to the various peripheral tissues. From Colobus guereza (Mantled guereza) (Eastern black-and-white colobus monkey).
   3334..3906    -  intron         β-globin intron: intron from rabbit β-globin gene
   3942..3964    +  protein_bind   attB2 (fragment): mutant version of attB; recombination site for the Gateway® BP reaction BP Clonase™
   3975..4569    -  CDS            mCherry (fragment): monomeric derivative of DsRed fluorescent protein (Shaner et al., 2004) mammalian codon-optimized
   4848..5054    -  CDS            CFTR (fragment): CFTR_HUMAN - Also known as ABCC7. Experimental evidence at protein level: Swiss-Prot protein existence level 1. Epithelial ion channel that plays an important role in the regulation of epithelial ion and water transport and fluid homeostasis (PubMed:26823428). Mediates the transport of chloride ions across the cell membrane (PubMed:10792060, PubMed:11524016, PubMed:11707463, PubMed:12519745, PubMed:15010471, PubMed:12588899, PubMed:17036051, PubMed:19398555, PubMed:19621064, PubMed:22178883, PubMed:25330774, PubMed:1712898, PubMed:8910473, PubMed:9804160, PubMed:12529365, PubMed:17182731, PubM
   5147..5258    -  CDS            mCherry (fragment): monomeric derivative of DsRed fluorescent protein (Shaner et al., 2004) mammalian codon-optimized
   5277..5978    -  CDS            Superfolder GFP: Superfolder GFP is a basic (constitutively fluorescent) green fluorescent protein published in 2005, derived from Aequorea victoria. It is reported to be a very rapidly-maturing weak dimer.
   5964..6158    -  CDS            KPNA2 (fragment): IMA1_HUMAN - Also known as RCH1, SRP1. Experimental evidence at protein level: Swiss-Prot protein existence level 1. Functions in nuclear protein import as an adapter protein for nuclear receptor KPNB1. Binds specifically and directly to substrates containing either a simple or bipartite NLS motif. Docking of the importin/substrate complex to the nuclear pore complex (NPC) is mediated by KPNB1 through binding to nucleoporin FxFG repeats and the complex is subsequently translocated through the pore by an energy requiring, Ran-dependent mechanism. At the nucleoplasmic side of the NPC, Ran binds
   6211..6245    -  promoter       minimal CMV promoter (fragment): human cytomegalovirus (CMV) immediate early promoter
   6323..6626    +  enhancer       CMV enhancer: human cytomegalovirus immediate early enhancer
   6627..6830    +  promoter       CMV promoter: human cytomegalovirus (CMV) immediate early promoter
   6904..7599    +  CDS            TagBFP: TagBFP is a basic (constitutively fluorescent) blue fluorescent protein published in 2008, derived from Entacmaea quadricolor. It is reported to be a very rapidly-maturing monomer with very low acid sensitivity.
   7606..8847    +  CDS            TARDBP: TADBP_HUMAN - Also known as TDP43. Experimental evidence at protein level: Swiss-Prot protein existence level 1. RNA-binding protein that is involved in various steps of RNA biogenesis and processing (PubMed:23519609). Preferentially binds, via its two RNA recognition motifs RRM1 and RRM2, to GU-repeats on RNA molecules predominantly localized within long introns and in the 3'UTR of mRNAs (PubMed:23519609, PubMed:24240615, PubMed:24464995). In turn, regulates the splicing of many non-coding and protein-coding RNAs including proteins involved in neuronal survival, as well as mRNAs that encode p
   8851..8875    -  protein_bind   attB2: mutant version of attB; recombination site for the Gateway® BP reaction BP Clonase™
   8902..9474    +  intron         β-globin intron: intron from rabbit β-globin gene
   9478..102     +  CDS            HBB (across the origin): HBB_COLGU - Experimental evidence at transcript level: Swiss-Prot protein existence level 2. Involved in oxygen transport from the lung to the various peripheral tissues. From Colobus guereza (Mantled guereza) (Eastern black-and-white colobus monkey).
