[The description below was written by a language model from this plasmid's Addgene catalogue record and pLannotate feature annotations shown in this document.]
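Description:
pHBS1506 [IBB-GFP-mCherry3E]-[BFP-TDP43 FYW-L] is a 9.5 kb mammalian expression plasmid built on the bidirectional pBI backbone. It carries two divergent transcription units, so a splicing reporter and a TDP43 variant are delivered to the same cell from one plasmid. It is propagated in E. coli through a high-copy ColE1/pUC-type origin and selected with ampicillin via the bla gene. No mammalian selection marker is annotated, which suggests transient transfection. Short hits to str and lacI appear to be backbone remnants.

In one direction, a CMV enhancer and promoter drive TagBFP fused in frame to the N-terminus of full-length human TARDBP (TDP43). In this mutant, all phenylalanine, tyrosine and tryptophan residues of the C-terminal domain are changed to leucine. In the opposite direction, a minimal CMV promoter fragment drives the reporter. The reporter begins with a fragment of KPNA2 (importin-α), corresponding to the importin-β binding (IBB) domain in the plasmid name, which would be expected to direct the protein to the nucleus. This is followed by superfolder GFP and then an mCherry coding sequence that is split in two by a segment containing CFTR-derived sequence. That arrangement suggests a minigene in which inclusion or skipping of the CFTR exon determines whether intact mCherry is made, with GFP reporting overall expression; the record does not spell out this logic. Each unit ends with a rabbit β-globin intron, exon sequence and poly(A) signal, and attB2 remnants flank the inserts.

The stated purpose is to test how sequence changes affect TDP43 splicing activity. BFP fluorescence reports the level of the mutant protein, while the red and green signals presumably report splicing outcome.
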