Addgene plasmid #133330: pHBS1506 [IBB-GFP-mCherry3E]-[BFP-TDP43 FYW-L]
Purpose: To test the effect of sequence on TDP43 splicing activity
Depositing lab: Rajat Rohatgi. Depositing organization: Stanford University. Publication: Phase separation-deficient TDP43 remains functional in splicing. Schmidt HB, Barreau A, Rohatgi R. Nat Commun. 2019 Oct 25;10(1):4890. doi: 10.1038/s41467-019-12740-2. PubMed 31653829.
Backbone
  Vector backbone: pBI
  Vector type: Mammalian Expression
Growth in bacteria
  Bacterial resistance: Ampicillin, 100 μg/mL
  Growth temperature: 37°C
  Growth strain: DH5alpha
  Copy number: High Copy
Gene/Insert
  Gene/Insert name: TARDBP mutant
  Species: H. sapiens (human)
  Mutation: All FYW to L in CTD of full-length TDP43
  Entrez Gene: TARDBP (a.k.a. ALS10, TDP-43)
  Cloning method: Gibson Cloning
Terms and licenses: Academic/Nonprofit Terms; Industry Terms: Not Available to Industry
Depositor comments: Please visit https://www.biorxiv.org/content/10.1101/548339v1 for bioRxiv preprint.
How to cite: pHBS1506 [IBB-GFP-mCherry3E]-[BFP-TDP43 FYW-L] was a gift from Rajat Rohatgi (Addgene plasmid # 133330 ; http://n2t.net/addgene:133330 ; RRID:Addgene_133330)
